Addgene plasmid #193042: pCAG CAPN7 V18D-OSF
Purpose: Mammalian expression plasmid encoding full-length CAPN7 with V18D mutation that diminishes binding to IST1. Contains C-terminal OSF tag (One-Strep-FLAG)
Depositing lab: Wesley Sundquist. Depositing organization: University of Utah. Publication: The Calpain-7 protease functions together with the ESCRT-III protein IST1 within the midbody to regulate the timing and completion of abscission. Paine EL, Skalicky JJ, Whitby FG, Mackay DR, Ullman KS, Hill CP, Sundquist WI. Elife. 2023 Sep 29;12:e84515. doi: 10.7554/eLife.84515. PubMed 37772788.
Backbone
  Vector backbone: pCAG
  Vector type: Mammalian Expression
Growth in bacteria
  Bacterial resistance: Ampicillin, 100 μg/mL
  Growth temperature: 37°C
  Growth strain: DH5alpha
  Copy number: High Copy
Gene/Insert
  Gene/Insert name: CAPN7
  Species: H. sapiens (human)
  Insert size (bp): 2439
  Mutation: V18D
  GenBank ID: NM_014296
  Entrez Gene: CAPN7 (a.k.a. CALPAIN7, PALBH)
  Promoter: Chicken Beta-actin
  Tag / fusion protein: OSF (One-Strep-FLAG) (C terminal on backbone)
  Cloning method: Gibson Cloning
  Sequencing primers: 5′ pCAG For; 3′ pCAG Rev
Terms and licenses: Academic/Nonprofit Terms; Industry Terms: Not Available to Industry
How to cite: pCAG CAPN7 V18D-OSF was a gift from Wesley Sundquist (Addgene plasmid # 193042 ; http://n2t.net/addgene:193042 ; RRID:Addgene_193042)
