[The description below was written by a language model from this plasmid's Addgene catalogue record and pLannotate feature annotations shown in this document.]
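Description:
pCAG CAPN7 V18D-OSF is a mammalian expression plasmid of about 7.5 kb built on the pCAG backbone. It is propagated in E. coli through a high-copy ColE1/pUC-type origin and selected with ampicillin via the β-lactamase gene and its native promoter. The backbone also carries an SV40 origin of replication, which can support episomal amplification in cells expressing SV40 large T antigen. Remnants of lac regulatory sequence (lac promoter, operator, CAP site and short lacI fragments) are also annotated and are most likely vector leftovers with no role in expression of the insert. No mammalian selection marker is annotated, so the plasmid appears suited mainly to transient transfection.

Expression is driven by the composite CAG promoter: the human CMV immediate-early enhancer, the chicken β-actin promoter, and a chimeric chicken β-actin/rabbit β-globin intron. Together these give strong, broadly active transcription. The insert is the full-length human CAPN7 coding sequence (2,439 bp), encoding calpain-7, a calcium-regulated thiol protease. It carries a V18D substitution that diminishes binding to the ESCRT-III protein IST1. The protein is fused at its C terminus to the backbone-encoded OSF (One-Strep-FLAG) tag, annotated as a FLAG epitope followed by two Strep-tag II matches. This tag allows antibody detection or immunoprecipitation and affinity capture on Strep-Tactin resin. A short capTEV-like match downstream is only a fragmentary hit. Transcripts are terminated by the rabbit β-globin polyadenylation signal.

The construct serves as an IST1-binding-deficient counterpart to wild-type CAPN7. It is used to test whether the CAPN7–IST1 interaction is needed for calpain-7 function at the midbody in regulating the timing and completion of cytokinetic abscission.
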