Features (pLannotate 1.2.2; 21 found; start..end, strand, type, name):
      5..384     +  enhancer       CMV enhancer: human cytomegalovirus immediate early enhancer
    386..663     +  promoter       chicken β-actin promoter: No description available
    664..1680    +  intron         chimeric intron: chimera between introns from chicken β-actin and rabbit β-globin
   1756..4194    +  CDS            CAPN7: CAN7_HUMAN - Also known as PALBH. Experimental evidence at protein level: Swiss-Prot protein existence level 1. Calcium-regulated non-lysosomal thiol-protease. From Homo sapiens (Human).
   4225..4248    +  CDS            FLAG: FLAG® epitope tag, followed by an enterokinase cleavage site
   4255..4274    +  CDS            Strep-Tag II (fragment): peptide that binds Strep-Tactin®, an engineered form of streptavidin
   4315..4337    +  CDS            Strep-Tag II (fragment): peptide that binds Strep-Tactin®, an engineered form of streptavidin
   4399..4416    +  CDS            capTEV™ (fragment): composite tag for in vivo biotinylation, TEV protease cleavage, and 6xHis tagging
   4466..4483    +  polyA_signal   bGH poly(A) signal (fragment): bovine growth hormone polyadenylation signal
   4552..4607    +  polyA_signal   β-globin poly(A) signal: rabbit β-globin polyadenylation signal (Gil and Proudfoot, 1987)
   4992..5008    -  protein_bind   lac operator: The lac repressor binds to the lac operator to inhibit transcription in E. coli. This inhibition can be relieved by adding lactose or isopropyl-β-D-thiogalactopyranoside (IPTG). lac repressor encoded by lacI
   5016..5046    -  promoter       lac promoter: promoter for the E. coli lac operon
   5061..5082    -  protein_bind   CAP binding site: CAP binding activates transcription in the presence of cAMP. E. coli catabolite activator protein
   5095..5134    -  CDS            lacI (fragment): lac repressor; lacI; The lac repressor binds to the lac operator to inhibit transcription in E. coli. This inhibition can be relieved by adding lactose or isopropyl-β-D-thiogalactopyranoside (IPTG).
   5141..5163    +  promoter       SV40 promoter (fragment): SV40 enhancer and early promoter
   5187..5322    +  rep_origin     SV40 ori: SV40 origin of replication
   5342..5476    +  polyA_signal   SV40 poly(A) signal: SV40 polyadenylation signal
   5478..5532    -  CDS            lacI (fragment): lac repressor; lacI; The lac repressor binds to the lac operator to inhibit transcription in E. coli. This inhibition can be relieved by adding lactose or isopropyl-β-D-thiogalactopyranoside (IPTG).
   5715..6303    -  rep_origin     ori: high-copy-number ColE1/pMB1/pBR322/pUC origin of replication
   6474..7334    -  CDS            AmpR: β-lactamase; bla; confers resistance to ampicillin, carbenicillin, and related antibiotics
   7335..7439    -  promoter       AmpR promoter: bla
>Addgene plasmid #193042 | pCAG CAPN7 V18D-OSF | addgene full sequence | sequence record 378985 | Addgene NGS Result
GGTCGACATTGATTATTGACTAGTTATTAATAGTAATCAATTACGGGGTCATTAGTTCATAGCCCATATA
TGGAGTTCCGCGTTACATAACTTACGGTAAATGGCCCGCCTGGCTGACCGCCCAACGACCCCCGCCCATT
GACGTCAATAATGACGTATGTTCCCATAGTAACGCCAATAGGGACTTTCCATTGACGTCAATGGGTGGAG
TATTTACGGTAAACTGCCCACTTGGCAGTACATCAAGTGTATCATATGCCAAGTACGCCCCCTATTGACG
TCAATGACGGTAAATGGCCCGCCTGGCATTATGCCCAGTACATGACCTTATGGGACTTTCCTACTTGGCA
GTACATCTACGTATTAGTCATCGCTATTACCATGGTCGAGGTGAGCCCCACGTTCTGCTTCACTCTCCCC
ATCTCCCCCCCCTCCCCACCCCCAATTTTGTATTTATTTATTTTTTAATTATTTTGTGCAGCGATGGGGG
CGGGGGGGGGGGGGGGGCGCGCGCCRGGSGGGGSGGGGSGGGGSGRGGGGSGGGGSGGGGSGAGGCGGAG
AGGTGCGGCGGCAGCCAATCAGAGCGGCGCGCTCCGAAAGTTTCCTTTTATGGCGAGGCGGCGGCGGCGG
CGGCCCTATAAAAAGCGAAGCGCGCGGCGGGCGGGAGTCGCTGCGCGCTGCCTTCGCCCCGTGCCCCGCT
CCGCCGCCGCCTCGCGCCGCCCGCCCCGGCTCTGACTGACCGCGTTACTCCCACAGGTGAGCGGGCGGGA
CGGCCCTTCTCCTCCGGGCTGTAATTAGCGCTTGGTTTAATGACGGCTTGTTTCTTTTCTGTGGCTGCGT
GAAAGCCTTGAGGGGCTCCGGGAGGGCCCTTTGTGCGGGGGGAGCGGCTCGGGGGGTGCGTGCGTGTGTG
TGTGCGTGGGGAGCGCCGCGTGCGGCTCCGCGCTGCCCGGCGGCTGTGAGCGCTGCGGGCGCGGCGCGGG
GCTTTGTGCGCTCCGCAGTGTGCGCGAGGGGAGCGCGGCCGGGGGCGGTGCCCCGCGGTGCGGGGGGGGC
TGCGAGGGGAACAAAGGCTGCGTGCGGGGTGTGTGCGTGGGGGGGTGAGCAGGGGGTGTGGGCGCGTCGG
TCGGGCTGCAACCCCCCCTGCACCCCCCTCCCCGAGTTGCTGAGCACGGCCCGGCTTCGGGTGCGGGGCT
CCGTACGGGGCGTGGCGCGGGGCTCGCCGTGCCGGGCGGGGGGTGGCGGCAGGTGGGGGTGCCGGGCGGG
GCGGGGCCGCCTCGGGCCGGGGRGGGCTCGGGGGRGGGGCGCGGCGGCCCCCGGAGCGCCGGCGGCTGTC
GAGGCGCGGCGAGCCGCAGCCATTGCCTTTTATGGTAATCGTGCGAGAGGGCGCAGGGACTTCCTTTGTC
CCAAATCTGTGCGGAGCCGAAATCTGGGAGGCGCCGCCGCACCCCCTCTAGCGGGCGCGGGGCGAAGCGG
TGCGGCGCCGGCAGGAAGGAAATGGGCGGGGAGGGCCTTCGTGCGTCGCCGCGCCGCCGTCCCCTTCTCC
CTCTCCAGCCTCGGGGCTGTCCGCGGGGGGACGGCTGCCTTCGGGGGGGACGGGGCAGGGCGGGGTTCGG
CTTCTGGCGTGTGACCGGCGGCTCTAGAGCCTCTGCTAACCATGTTCATGCCTTCTTCTTTTTCCTACAG
CTCCTGGGCAACGTGCTGGTTATTGTGCTGTCTCATCATTTTGGCAAAGAATTATCGATCCGGAGGTACG
CCACCATGGACGCCACAGCACTGGAGCGGGACGCTGTGCAGTTCGCCCGTCTGGCGGATCAGCGCGACCA
CGAAGGCCGCTACTCCGAGGCGGTGTTTTATTACAAGGAAGCTGCACAAGCCTTAATTTATGCTGAGATG
GCAGGATCAAGCCTAGAAAATATTCAAGAAAAAATAACTGAGTATCTGGAAAGAGTTCAAGCTCTACATT
CAGCAGTTCAGTCAAAGAGTGCTGATCCTTTGAAGTCAAAACATCAGTTGGACTTAGAGCGTGCTCATTT
CCTTGTTACACAAGCTTTTGATGAAGATGAAAAAGAGAATGTTGAAGATGCTATAGAATTGTACACAGAA
GCTGTGGATCTCTGTCTGAAAACATCTTATGAAACTGCTGATAAAGTCCTGCAAAATAAACTGAAACAGT
TGGCTCGACAGGCGCTAGACAGAGCAGAAGCGCTGAGTGAGCCTTTGACCAAGCCAGTTGGCAAAATCAG
TTCAACAAGTGTTAAGCCAAAGCCACCTCCAGTGAGAGCACATTTTCCACTGGGCGCTAATCCCTTCCTT
GAAAGACCTCAGTCATTTATAAGTCCTCAGTCATGTGATGCACAAGGACAGAGATACACAGCAGAAGAAA
TAGAAGTACTCAGGACAACATCAAAAATAAATGGTATAGAATATGTTCCTTTCATGAATGTTGACCTGAG
AGAACGTTTTGCCTATCCAATGCCTTTCTGTGATAGATGGGGCAAGCTACCATTATCACCTAAACAAAAA
ACTACATTTTCCAAGTGGGTACGACCAGAAGACCTCACCAACAATCCTACAATGATATATACTGTGTCCA
GTTTTAGCATAAAGCAGACAATAGTATCGGATTGCTCCTTTGTGGCATCACTGGCCATCAGTGCAGCTTA
TGAAAGACGTTTTAATAAGAAGTTAATTACCGGCATAATTTACCCTCAAAACAAGGATGGTGAACCAGAA
TACAATCCATGTGGGAAGTATATGGTAAAACTTCACCTCAATGGTGTCCCAAGAAAGGTGATAATTGATG
ACCAGTTACCTGTTGATCACAAGGGAGAATTGCTCTGTTCTTATTCCAACAACAAAAGTGAATTATGGGT
TTCTCTCATAGAAAAAGCATACATGAAAGTCATGGGAGGATATGATTTTCCAGGATCCAACTCCAATATT
GATCTTCATGCACTGACTGGCTGGATACCAGAAAGAATTGCTATGCATTCAGATAGCCAAACTTTCAGTA
AGGATAATTCTTTCAGAATGCTTTATCAAAGATTTCACAAAGGAGATGTCCTCATCACTGCGTCAACTGG
AATGATGACAGAAGCTGAAGGAGAGAAGTGGGGTCTGGTTCCCACACACGCATATGCTGTTTTGGATATT
AGAGAGTTCAAGGGGCTGCGATTTATCCAGTTGAAAAATCCTTGGAGTCATTTACGTTGGAAAGGAAGAT
ACAGTGAAAATGATGTAAAAAACTGGACTCCAGAGTTGCAAAAGTATTTAAACTTTGATCCCCGAACAGC
TCAGAAAATAGACAACGGAATATTTTGGATTTCCTGGGATGATCTCTGCCAGTATTATGATGTGATTTAT
TTGAGTTGGAATCCAGGTCTTTTTAAAGAATCAACATGTATTCACAGTACTTGGGATGCTAAGCAAGGAC
CTGTGAAAGATGCCTATAGCCTGGCCAACAACCCCCAGTACAAACTGGAGGTGCAGTGTCCACAGGGGGG
TGCTGCAGTTTGGGTTTTGCTTAGTAGACACATAACAGACAAGGATGATTTTGCGAATAATCGAGAATTT
ATCACAATGGTTGTATACAAGACTGATGGGAAAAAAGTTTATTACCCAGCTGACCCACCTCCATACATTG
ATGGAATTCGAATTAACAGCCCTCATTATTTGACTAAGATAAAGCTGACCACACCTGGCACCCATACCTT
TACATTAGTGGTTTCTCAATATGAAAAACAGAACACAATCCATTACACGGTTCGGGTATATTCAGCATGC
AGCTTTACTTTTTCAAAGATTCCTTCACCATACACCTTATCAAAACGGATTAATGGAAAGTGGAGTGGTC
AGAGTGCTGGAGGATGTGGAAATTTCCAAGAGACTCACAAAAATAACCCCATCTACCAATTCCATATAGA
AAAGACTGGGCCGTTACTGATTGAGCTACGAGGACCAAGGCAATATAGCGTTGGATTTGAGGTTGTAACA
GTTTCTACTCTAGGAGATCCTGGTCCCCATGGCTTTCTGAGGAAATCTAGTGGTGACTATAGGTGTGGGT
TTTGCTACCTGGAATTAGAAAATATACCTTCTGGGATCTTCAATATCATTCCTAGTACCTTTTTGCCTAA
ACAAGAAGGACCTTTTTTCTTGGACTTTAATAGTATTATCCCCATCAAGATCACACAACTTCAGCTCGAG
AAGCTTGCTAGCAGATCTGGATTCGATTACAAGGATGACGATGACAAGAGCGCTTGGAGCCACCCGCAGT
TCGAGAAAGGTGGAGGTTCCGGAGGTGGATCGGGAGGTGGATCGTGGAGCCACCCGCAGTTCGAAAAATA
AAAGCTTGGGCCCGAACAAAAACTCATCTCAGAAGAGGATCTGAATAGCGCCGTCGACCATCATCATCAT
CATCATTGAGTTTAAACGGTCTCCAGCTTAAGTTTAAACCGCTGATCAGCCTCGACTGTGCCTTCTAGTT
GCCGGATCTTTTTCCCTCTGCCAAAAATTATGGGGACATCATGAAGCCCCTTGAGCATCTGACTTCTGGC
TAATAAAGGAAATTTATTTTCATTGCAATAGTGTGTTGGAATTTTTTGTGTCTCTCACTCGGAAGGACAT
ATGGGAGGGCAAATCATTTAAAACATCAGAATGAGTATTTGGTTTAGAGTTTGGCAACATATGCCCATAT
GCTGGCTGCCATGAACAAAGGTTGGCTATAAAGAGGTCATCAGTATATGAAACAGCCCCCTGCTGTCCAT
TCCTTATTCCATAGAAAAGCCTTGACTTGAGGTTAGATTTTTTTTATATTTTGTTTTGTGTTATTTTTTT
CTTTAACATCCCTAAAATTTTCCTTACATGTTTTACTAGCCAGATTTTTCCTCCTCTCCTGACTACTCCC
AGTCATAGCTGTCCCTCTTCTCTTATGGAGATCCCTCGACCTGCAGCCCAAGCTTGGCGTAATCATGGTC
ATAGCTGTTTCCTGTGTGAAATTGTTATCCGCTCACAATTCCACACAACATACGAGCCGGAAGCATAAAG
TGTAAAGCCTGGGGTGCCTAATGAGTGAGCTAACTCACATTAATTGCGTTGCGCTCACTGCCCGCTTTCC
AGTCGGGAAACCTGTCGTGCCAGCGGATCCGCATCTCAATTAGTCAGCAACCATAGTCCCGCCCCTAACT
CCGCCCATCCCGCCCCTAACTCCGCCCAGTTCCGCCCATTCTCCGCCCCATGGCTGACTAATTTTTTTTA
TTTATGCAGAGGCCGAGGCCGCCTCGGCCTCTGAGCTATTCCAGAAGTAGTGAGGAGGCTTTTTTGGAGG
CCTAGGCTTTTGCAAAAAGCTAACTTGTTTATTGCAGCTTATAATGGTTACAAATAAAGCAATAGCATCA
CAAATTTCACAAATAAAGCATTTTTTTCACTGCATTCTAGTTGTGGTTTGTCCAAACTCATCAATGTATC
TTATCATGTCTGGATCCGCTGCATTAATGAATCGGCCAACGCGCGGGGAGAGGCGGTTTGCGTATTGGGC
GCTCTTCCGCTTCCTCGCTCACTGACTCGCTGCGCTCGGTCGTTCGGCTGCGGCGAGCGGTATCAGCTCA
CTCAAAGGCGGTAATACGGTTATCCACAGAATCAGGGGATAACGCAGGAAAGAACATGTGAGCAAAAGGC
CAGCAAAAGGCCAGGAACCGTAAAAAGGCCGCGTTGCTGGCGTTTTTCCATAGGCTCCGCCCCCCTGACG
AGCATCACAAAAATCGACGCTCAAGTCAGAGGTGGCGAAACCCGACAGGACTATAAAGATACCAGGCGTT
TCCCCCTGGAAGCTCCCTCGTGCGCTCTCCTGTTCCGACCCTGCCGCTTACCGGATACCTGTCCGCCTTT
CTCCCTTCGGGAAGCGTGGCGCTTTCTCATAGCTCACGCTGTAGGTATCTCAGTTCGGTGTAGGTCGTTC
GCTCCAAGCTGGGCTGTGTGCACGAACCCCCCGTTCAGCCCGACCGCTGCGCCTTATCCGGTAACTATCG
TCTTGAGTCCAACCCGGTAAGACACGACTTATCGCCACTGGCAGCAGCCACTGGTAACAGGATTAGCAGA
GCGAGGTATGTAGGCGGTGCTACAGAGTTCTTGAAGTGGTGGCCTAACTACGGCTACACTAGAAGAACAG
TATTTGGTATCTGCGCTCTGCTGAAGCCAGTTACCTTCGGAAAAAGAGTTGGTAGCTCTTGATCCGGCAA
ACAAACCACCGCTGGTAGCGGTGGTTTTTTTGTTTGCAAGCAGCAGATTACGCGCAGAAAAAAAGGATCT
CAAGAAGATCCTTTGATCTTTTCTACGGGGTCTGACGCTCAGTGGAACGAAAACTCACGTTAAGGGATTT
TGGTCATGAGATTATCAAAAAGGATCTTCACCTAGATCCTTTTAAATTAAAAATGAAGTTTTAAATCAAT
CTAAAGTATATATGAGTAAACTTGGTCTGACAGTTACCAATGCTTAATCAGTGAGGCACCTATCTCAGCG
ATCTGTCTATTTCGTTCATCCATAGTTGCCTGACTCCCCGTCGTGTAGATAACTACGATACGGGAGGGCT
TACCATCTGGCCCCAGTGCTGCAATGATACCGCGAGACCCACGCTCACCGGCTCCAGATTTATCAGCAAT
AAACCAGCCAGCCGGAAGGGCCGAGCGCAGAAGTGGTCCTGCAACTTTATCCGCCTCCATCCAGTCTATT
AATTGTTGCCGGGAAGCTAGAGTAAGTAGTTCGCCAGTTAATAGTTTGCGCAACGTTGTTGCCATTGCTA
CAGGCATCGTGGTGTCACGCTCGTCGTTTGGTATGGCTTCATTCAGCTCCGGTTCCCAACGATCAAGGCG
AGTTACATGATCCCCCATGTTGTGCAAAAAAGCGGTTAGCTCCTTCGGTCCTCCGATCGTTGTCAGAAGT
AAGTTGGCCGCAGTGTTATCACTCATGGTTATGGCAGCACTGCATAATTCTCTTACTGTCATGCCATCCG
TAAGATGCTTTTCTGTGACTGGTGAGTACTCAACCAAGTCATTCTGAGAATAGTGTATGCGGCGACCGAG
TTGCTCTTGCCCGGCGTCAATACGGGATAATACCGCGCCACATAGCAGAACTTTAAAAGTGCTCATCATT
GGAAAACGTTCTTCGGGGCGAAAACTCTCAAGGATCTTACCGCTGTTGAGATCCAGTTCGATGTAACCCA
CTCGTGCACCCAACTGATCTTCAGCATCTTTTACTTTCACCAGCGTTTCTGGGTGAGCAAAAACAGGAAG
GCAAAATGCCGCAAAAAAGGGAATAAGGGCGACACGGAAATGTTGAATACTCATACTCTTCCTTTTTCAA
TATTATTGAAGCATTTATCAGGGTTATTGTCTCATGAGCGGATACATATTTGAATGTATTTAGAAAAATA
AACAAATAGGGGTTCCGCGCACATTTCCCCGAAAAGTGCCACCTG
